Addgene plasmid #137145: pAAV-nEF-Con/Fon-bREACHes-EYFP
Purpose: Intersectional viral expression of bREACHes-EYFP in cells expressing both Cre AND Flp
Depositing lab: Karl Deisseroth & INTRSECT 2.0 Project. Depositing organization: Stanford University. Publication: Comprehensive Dual- and Triple-Feature Intersectional Single-Vector Delivery of Diverse Functional Payloads to Cells of Behaving Mammals. Fenno LE, Ramakrishnan C, Kim YS, Evans KE, Lo M, Vesuna S, Inoue M, Cheung KYM, Yuen E, Pichamoorthy N, Hong ASO, Deisseroth K. Neuron. 2020 Jun 20. pii: S0896-6273(20)30432-3. doi: 10.1016/j.neuron.2020.06.003. PubMed 32574559.
Backbone
  Vector backbone: AAV2-nEF-WPRE
  Backbone size w/o insert (bp): 4600
  Vector type: AAV, Cre/Lox, Synthetic Biology ; Flp/FRT
Growth in bacteria
  Bacterial resistance: Ampicillin, 100 μg/mL
  Growth temperature: 37°C
  Growth strain: NEB Stable
  Copy number: High Copy
Gene/Insert
  Gene/Insert name: Con/Fon-bREACHes-EYFP
  Species: Synthetic; Prokaryotic
  Insert size (bp): 2400
  Mutation: n/a
  Promoter: nEF
  Cloning method: Restriction Enzyme; 5′ cloning site BamHI (unknown if destroyed); 3′ cloning site EcoRI (unknown if destroyed)
  Sequencing primers: 5′ GACCCTGCTTGCTCAACTCT; 3′ GGGCCACAACTCCTCATAAA
Terms and licenses: Academic/Nonprofit Terms; Industry Terms: Not Available to Industry
Depositor comments: Additional sequencing primers: Intron 2F GGGACGACATGACTTAACCAG; Intron 2R CCAGCCCTTCTCATGTTCAG; Intron 1F CCTGTATGTGACCCATGTGC; Intron 1R: GCACATGGGTCACATACAGG
How to cite: pAAV-nEF-Con/Fon-bREACHes-EYFP was a gift from Karl Deisseroth & INTRSECT 2.0 Project (Addgene plasmid # 137145 ; http://n2t.net/addgene:137145 ; RRID:Addgene_137145)
