[The description below was written by a language model from this plasmid's Addgene catalogue record and pLannotate feature annotations shown in this document.]
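Description:
pAAV-nEF-Con/Fon-bREACHes-EYFP is an AAV2 transfer plasmid of about 7 kb from the INTRSECT 2.0 series. It is designed for viral delivery of an opsin–fluorophore fusion that is produced only in cells expressing both Cre and Flp recombinases. In bacteria it is maintained by a high-copy ColE1/pUC-type origin and selected with ampicillin (AmpR under its own bla promoter). An f1/M13 phage origin is also present in the backbone. The expression cassette sits between AAV2 inverted terminal repeats, which allow it to be packaged into recombinant AAV. The left ITR is annotated as complete in the depositor sequence but appears only as short fragments in the sequencing-derived record. Such discrepancies are common for these repeat structures.

Expression is driven by the nEF promoter, annotated here as the EF-1α core promoter followed by a truncated HTLV-1 5' LTR segment. Transcripts are stabilised and terminated by a downstream WPRE and an hGH polyadenylation signal. The roughly 2.4 kb insert splits the bREACHes-EYFP coding sequence into pieces separated by short β-globin-derived intron fragments. The annotated pieces include channelrhodopsin-like sequence, a short KCNJ2 (Kir2.1)-derived segment of the kind used as a trafficking signal, and EYFP/Citrine-type sequence, and several of them lie in inverted orientation. One segment is flanked by opposed lox2272 and loxN pairs, so Cre action changes its orientation. The Flp-dependent step implied by the name and vector type would rely on FRT-type sites, which the automated annotation does not label. A continuous open reading frame is meant to be spliced together only after both recombinases have acted. The construct is intended for intersectional optogenetic targeting of cell populations defined by two genetic features.
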