Features (pLannotate 1.2.2; 26 found; start..end, strand, type, name):
      1..141     -  repeat_region  AAV2 ITR: inverted terminal repeat of adeno-associated virus serotype 2 inverted
    188..399     +  promoter       EF-1α core promoter: core promoter for human elongation factor EF-1α
    412..680     +  LTR            5' LTR (truncated): truncated 5' long terminal repeat (LTR) from human T-cell leukemia virus (HTLV) type 1
    750..791     -  intron         β-globin intron (fragment): internally truncated intron from human β-globin
    834..1396    -  CDS            EYFP (fragment): enhanced YFP mammalian codon-optimized
   1469..1502    +  protein_bind   lox2272: Cre-mediated recombination occurs in the 8-bp core sequence (GGATACTT). lox2272 sites are compatible with each other, but incompatible with loxP or loxN sites (Lee and Saito, 1988). Cre recombinase
   1503..1552    -  intron         β-globin intron (fragment): internally truncated intron from human β-globin
   1553..1586    +  protein_bind   loxN: Cre-mediated recombination occurs in the 8-bp core sequence (GTATACCT). loxN sites are compatible with each other, but incompatible with loxP or lox2272 sites. Cre recombinase
   2154..2213    +  CDS            KCNJ2 (fragment): KCNJ2_HUMAN - Also known as IRK1. Experimental evidence at protein level: Swiss-Prot protein existence level 1. Probably participates in establishing action potential waveform and excitability of neuronal and muscle tissues. Inward rectifier potassium channels are characterized by a greater tendency to allow potassium to flow into the cell rather than out of it. Their voltage dependence is regulated by the concentration of extracellular potassium; as external potassium is raised, the voltage range of the channel opening shifts to more positive voltages. The inward rectification is mainly due t
   2212..2369    +  CDS            Citrine (fragment): enhanced variant of YFP (Heikal et al., 2001) mammalian codon-optimized
   2390..2423    -  protein_bind   lox2272: Cre-mediated recombination occurs in the 8-bp core sequence (GGATACTT). lox2272 sites are compatible with each other, but incompatible with loxP or loxN sites (Lee and Saito, 1988). Cre recombinase
   2424..2473    -  intron         β-globin intron (fragment): internally truncated intron from human β-globin
   2474..2507    -  protein_bind   loxN: Cre-mediated recombination occurs in the 8-bp core sequence (GTATACCT). loxN sites are compatible with each other, but incompatible with loxP or lox2272 sites. Cre recombinase
   2954..2987    -  CDS            ChR2(H134R) (fragment): H134R mutant of an N-terminal fragment of channelrhodopsin-2 from the alga Chlamydomonas reinhardtii (Nagel et al., 2005) blue light-activated cation channel
   3034..3084    -  intron         β-globin intron (fragment): internally truncated intron from human β-globin
   3118..3142    +  misc_feature   MCS (fragment): pBluescript multiple cloning site
   3142..3730    +  misc_feature   WPRE: woodchuck hepatitis virus posttranscriptional regulatory element
   3762..4238    +  polyA_signal   hGH poly(A) signal: human growth hormone polyadenylation signal
   4278..4418    +  repeat_region  AAV2 ITR: inverted terminal repeat of adeno-associated virus serotype 2 inverted
   4423..4474    -  misc_feature   bom (fragment): basis of mobility region from pBR322
   4493..4873    +  rep_origin     M13 ori (sequence partly withheld): M13 bacteriophage origin of replication; arrow indicates direction of (+) strand synthesis
   4949..4998    -  misc_feature   bom (fragment): basis of mobility region from pBR322
   5100..5135    -  CDS            rop (fragment): Rop protein, which maintains plasmids at low copy number; rop
   5230..5334    +  promoter       AmpR promoter: bla
   5335..6195    +  CDS            AmpR: β-lactamase; bla; confers resistance to ampicillin, carbenicillin, and related antibiotics
   6366..6954    +  rep_origin     ori: high-copy-number ColE1/pMB1/pBR322/pUC origin of replication
>Addgene plasmid #137145 | pAAV-nEF-Con/Fon-bREACHes-EYFP | depositor full sequence | sequence record 265108 | pAAV-nEF-Con/Fon-bREACHes-EYFP sequence 7015 bps
CCTGCAGGCAGCTGCGCGCTCGCTCGCTCACTGAGGCCGCCCGGGCAAAGCCCGGGCGTCGGGCGACCTT
TGGTCGCCCGGCCTCAGTGAGCGAGCGAGCGCGCAGAGAGGGAGTGGCCAACTCCATCACTAGGGGTTCC
TGCGGCCGCACGCGTAAGGATCTGCGATCGCTCCGGTGCCCGTCAGTGGGCAGAGCGCACATCGCCCACA
GTCCCCGAGAAGTTGGGGGGAGGGGTCGGCAATTGAACGGGTGCCTAGAGAAGGTGGCGCGGGGTAAACT
GGGAAAGTGATGTCGTGTACTGGCTCCGCCTTTTTCCCGAGGGTGGGGGAGAACCGTATATAAGTGCAGT
AGTCGCCGTGAACGTTCTTTTTCGCAACGGGTTTGCCGCCAGAACACAGCTGAAGCTTCGAGGGGCTCGC
ATCTCTCCTTCACGCGCCCGCCGCCCTACCTGAGGCCGCCATCCACGCCGGTTGAGTCGCGTTCTGCCGC
CTCCCGCCTGTGGTGCCTCCTGAACTGCGTCCGCCGTCTAGGTAAGTTTAAAGCTCAGGTCGAGACCGGG
CCTTTGTCCGGCGCTCCCTTGGAGCCTACCTAGACTCAGCCGGCTCTCCACGCTTTGCCTGACCCTGCTT
GCTCAACTCTACGTCTTTGTTTCGTTTTCTGTTCTGCGCCGTTACAGATCCAAGCTGTGACCGGCGCCTA
CGGATCCGAAGTTCCTATTCTTCAAATAGTATAGGAACTTCGCAGAGTAGTAGCTGGATTGTAGCTGCTA
TTAGCAATCTAAAACCTCTTAGAAGTTCCTATTCTTCAAAAGGTATAGGAACTTCGGCGCGCCTTACTTG
TACAGCTCGTCCATGCCGAGAGTGATCCCGGCGGCGGTCACGAACTCCAGCAGGACCATGTGATCGCGCT
TCTCGTTGGGGTCTTTGCTCAGGGCGGACTGGTAGCTCAGGTAGTGGTTGTCGGGCAGCAGCACGGGGCC
GTCGCCGATGGGGGTGTTCTGCTGGTAGTGGTCGGCGAGCTGCACGCTGCCGTCCTCGATGTTGTGGCGG
ATCTTGAAGTTCACCTTGATGCCGTTCTTCTGCTTGTCGGCCATGATATAGACGTTGTGGCTGTTGTAGT
TGTACTCCAGCTTGTGCCCCAGGATGTTGCCGTCCTCCTTGAAGTCGATGCCCTTCAGCTCGATGCGGTT
CACCAGGGTGTCGCCCTCGAACTTCACCTCGGCGCGGGTCTTGTAGTTGCCGTCGTCCTTGAAGAAGATG
GTGCGCTCCTGGACGTAGCCTTCGGGCATGGCGGACTTGAAGAAGTCGTGCTGCTTCATGTGGTCGGGGT
AGCGGGCGAAGCACTGCAGGCCGTAGCCGAAGGTGGTCACGAGGGTGGGCCAGGGCACGGGCAGCTGTGG
GACGACATGACTTAACCAGTTAACCATGTTCTCTGAACATGAGAAGGGCTGGCCACTCTCCAGTCGACAT
AACTTCGTATAGGATACTTTATACGAAGTTATGCAGAATGGTAGCTGGATTGTAGCTGCTATTAGCAATA
TGAAACCTCTTAATAACTTCGTATAGTATACCTTATACGAAGTTATACTAGTTGTGCCCCCCCTTTTTTT
TATAAATTGTATTAATGTTATATACATATCTCCTGTATGTGACCCATGTGCTTATGACTCTATTTCTCAT
GTGTTTAGGTGAGCGACGTGGGCTGCATTGTGTGGGGCGCGACCAGCGCGATGTGCACCGGCTGGACCAA
AATTCTGTTTTTTCTGATTAGCCTGAGCTATGGCATGTATACCTATTTTCATGCGGCCAAAGTGTATATT
GAAGCGTTTCATACCGTGCCGAAAGGCCTGTGCAGACAGCTGGTGAGAGCCATGGCCTGGCTGTTCTTCG
TGAGCTGGGGCATGTTCCCCGTGCTGTTCCTGCTGGGCCCCGAGGGCTTCGGCCATATTAGCCCGTATGG
CAGCGCGATTGGCCATAGCATTCTGGATCTGATTGCGAAGAACATGTGGGGCGTGCTGGGCAACTATCTG
CGCGTGAAAATTCATGAACATATTCTGCTGTATGGCGATATTCGCAAAAAACAGAAAATTACCATTGCGG
GCCAGGAAATGGAAGTGGAAACCCTGGTGGCGGAAGAAGAAGATGCGGCCGCCAAGAGCAGGATCACCAG
CGAGGGCGAGTACATCCCCCTGGACCAGATCGACATCAACGTGGTGAGCAAGGGCGAGGAGCTGTTCACC
GGGGTGGTGCCCATCCTGGTCGAGCTGGACGGCGACGTAAACGGCCACAAGTTCAGCGTGTCCGGCGAGG
GCGAGGGCGATGCCACCTACGGCAAGCTGACCCTGAAGTTCATCTGCACCACCGGCAAGGTGAGTACAGG
AGGGGTACCATAACTTCGTATAAAGTATCCTATACGAAGTTATTTGCCTTAACCCAGAAATTATCACTGT
TATTCTTTAGAATGGTGCAAAGAATAACTTCGTATAAGGTATACTATACGAAGTTATGCTAGCAACCCCG
ACACTTACCAGCAGGCCCATGGTGCGTTTGCTATAATCATCTTTCAGGCCGGTCAGGTTGCTCAGATGAA
TCAGAATCACGGGGCAGGTCAGCAGCCATGAGCCATAGCGCATCCACACCACGCCGTTGCCGCTGCTCAG
CCACAGGGTCGCCGGGCTATCAAATTCATGAAACGCTTCAATAATGCTTTTCATCATTTCAATCAGCGCC
ACATACACTTCTTCCCAGCCGCAGGTCGCGCGCCACGCCTGATACGCATACCAGCCCAGGCACGCCACGC
TCAGCGCAAACACCACCCACTGCAGGATGTTGGCGGCCAGCTTCTCGGCGTTGGTGCCGTTACTCTTCAG
CCAGGCCAGGCAGAAGCACTGGCCGTTGTTGGGGATGCAGATCACGCTGCCGTTGTTCTCCAGGGTGTAG
CTGGTCTGGAACAGTCCGACGGCAGACAAAGCGCCGCCATAGTCCATGGTGGCGAGCTCGAAGTTCCTAT
ACTATTTGAAGAATAGGAACTTCTTGCCTTAACCCAGAAATTATCACTGTTATTCTTTAGAATGGTGCAA
AGAGAAGTTCCTATACCTTTTGAAGAATAGGAACTTCGAATTCGATATCAAGCTTATCGATAATCAACCT
CTGGATTACAAAATTTGTGAAAGATTGACTGGTATTCTTAACTATGTTGCTCCTTTTACGCTATGTGGAT
ACGCTGCTTTAATGCCTTTGTATCATGCTATTGCTTCCCGTATGGCTTTCATTTTCTCCTCCTTGTATAA
ATCCTGGTTGCTGTCTCTTTATGAGGAGTTGTGGCCCGTTGTCAGGCAACGTGGCGTGGTGTGCACTGTG
TTTGCTGACGCAACCCCCACTGGTTGGGGCATTGCCACCACCTGTCAGCTCCTTTCCGGGACTTTCGCTT
TCCCCCTCCCTATTGCCACGGCGGAACTCATCGCCGCCTGCCTTGCCCGCTGCTGGACAGGGGCTCGGCT
GTTGGGCACTGACAATTCCGTGGTGTTGTCGGGGAAATCATCGTCCTTTCCTTGGCTGCTCGCCTGTGTT
GCCACCTGGATTCTGCGCGGGACGTCCTTCTGCTACGTCCCTTCGGCCCTCAATCCAGCGGACCTTCCTT
CCCGCGGCCTGCTGCCGGCTCTGCGGCCTCTTCCGCGTCTTCGCCTTCGCCCTCAGACGAGTCGGATCTC
CCTTTGGGCCGCCTCCCCGCATCGATACCGAGCGCTGCTCGAGAGATCTACGGGTGGCATCCCTGTGACC
CCTCCCCAGTGCCTCTCCTGGCCCTGGAAGTTGCCACTCCAGTGCCCACCAGCCTTGTCCTAATAAAATT
AAGTTGCATCATTTTGTCTGACTAGGTGTCCTTCTATAATATTATGGGGTGGAGGGGGGTGGTATGGAGC
AAGGGGCAAGTTGGGAAGACAACCTGTAGGGCCTGCGGGGTCTATTGGGAACCAAGCTGGAGTGCAGTGG
CACAATCTTGGCTCACTGCAATCTCCGCCTCCTGGGTTCAAGCGATTCTCCTGCCTCAGCCTCCCGAGTT
GTTGGGATTCCAGGCATGCATGACCAGGCTCAGCTAATTTTTGTTTTTTTGGTAGAGACGGGGTTTCACC
ATATTGGCCAGGCTGGTCTCCAACTCCTAATCTCAGGTGATCTACCCACCTTGGCCTCCCAAATTGCTGG
GATTACAGGCGTGAACCACTGCTCCCTTCCCTGTCCTTCTGATTTTGTAGGTAACCACGTGCGGACCGAG
CGGCCGCAGGAACCCCTAGTGATGGAGTTGGCCACTCCCTCTCTGCGCGCTCGCTCGCTCACTGAGGCCG
GGCGACCAAAGGTCGCCCGACGCCCGGGCTTTGCCCGGGCGGCCTCAGTGAGCGAGCGAGCGCGCAGCTG
CCTGCAGGGGCGCCTGATGCGGTATTTTCTCCTTACGCATCTGTGCGGTATTTCACACCGCATA
[142 nt withheld, positions 4475-4616]
C
[141 nt withheld, positions 4618-4758]
CCTTTGACGTTGGAGTCCACGTTCTTT
[37 nt withheld, positions 4786-4822]
ACCCTATCTCGGGCTATTCTTTTGATTTATAAGGGATTTTGCCGATTTCGGCCTATTGGTTAAAAAATGA
GCTGATTTAACAAAAATTTAACGCGAATTTTAACAAAATATTAACGTTTACAATTTTATGGTGCACTCTC
AGTACAATCTGCTCTGATGCCGCATAGTTAAGCCAGCCCCGACACCCGCCAACACCCGCTGACGCGCCCT
GACGGGCTTGTCTGCTCCCGGCATCCGCTTACAGACAAGCTGTGACCGTCTCCGGGAGCTGCATGTGTCA
GAGGTTTTCACCGTCATCACCGAAACGCGCGAGACGAAAGGGCCTCGTGATACGCCTATTTTTATAGGTT
AATGTCATGATAATAATGGTTTCTTAGACGTCAGGTGGCACTTTTCGGGGAAATGTGCGCGGAACCCCTA
TTTGTTTATTTTTCTAAATACATTCAAATATGTATCCGCTCATGAGACAATAACCCTGATAAATGCTTCA
ATAATATTGAAAAAGGAAGAGTATGAGTATTCAACATTTCCGTGTCGCCCTTATTCCCTTTTTTGCGGCA
TTTTGCCTTCCTGTTTTTGCTCACCCAGAAACGCTGGTGAAAGTAAAAGATGCTGAAGATCAGTTGGGTG
CACGAGTGGGTTACATCGAACTGGATCTCAACAGCGGTAAGATCCTTGAGAGTTTTCGCCCCGAAGAACG
TTTTCCAATGATGAGCACTTTTAAAGTTCTGCTATGTGGCGCGGTATTATCCCGTATTGACGCCGGGCAA
GAGCAACTCGGTCGCCGCATACACTATTCTCAGAATGACTTGGTTGAGTACTCACCAGTCACAGAAAAGC
ATCTTACGGATGGCATGACAGTAAGAGAATTATGCAGTGCTGCCATAACCATGAGTGATAACACTGCGGC
CAACTTACTTCTGACAACGATCGGAGGACCGAAGGAGCTAACCGCTTTTTTGCACAACATGGGGGATCAT
GTAACTCGCCTTGATCGTTGGGAACCGGAGCTGAATGAAGCCATACCAAACGACGAGCGTGACACCACGA
TGCCTGTAGCAATGGCAACAACGTTGCGCAAACTATTAACTGGCGAACTACTTACTCTAGCTTCCCGGCA
ACAATTAATAGACTGGATGGAGGCGGATAAAGTTGCAGGACCACTTCTGCGCTCGGCCCTTCCGGCTGGC
TGGTTTATTGCTGATAAATCTGGAGCCGGTGAGCGTGGGTCTCGCGGTATCATTGCAGCACTGGGGCCAG
ATGGTAAGCCCTCCCGTATCGTAGTTATCTACACGACGGGGAGTCAGGCAACTATGGATGAACGAAATAG
ACAGATCGCTGAGATAGGTGCCTCACTGATTAAGCATTGGTAACTGTCAGACCAAGTTTACTCATATATA
CTTTAGATTGATTTAAAACTTCATTTTTAATTTAAAAGGATCTAGGTGAAGATCCTTTTTGATAATCTCA
TGACCAAAATCCCTTAACGTGAGTTTTCGTTCCACTGAGCGTCAGACCCCGTAGAAAAGATCAAAGGATC
TTCTTGAGATCCTTTTTTTCTGCGCGTAATCTGCTGCTTGCAAACAAAAAAACCACCGCTACCAGCGGTG
GTTTGTTTGCCGGATCAAGAGCTACCAACTCTTTTTCCGAAGGTAACTGGCTTCAGCAGAGCGCAGATAC
CAAATACTGTCCTTCTAGTGTAGCCGTAGTTAGGCCACCACTTCAAGAACTCTGTAGCACCGCCTACATA
CCTCGCTCTGCTAATCCTGTTACCAGTGGCTGCTGCCAGTGGCGATAAGTCGTGTCTTACCGGGTTGGAC
TCAAGACGATAGTTACCGGATAAGGCGCAGCGGTCGGGCTGAACGGGGGGTTCGTGCACACAGCCCAGCT
TGGAGCGAACGACCTACACCGAACTGAGATACCTACAGCGTGAGCTATGAGAAAGCGCCACGCTTCCCGA
AGGGAGAAAGGCGGACAGGTATCCGGTAAGCGGCAGGGTCGGAACAGGAGAGCGCACGAGGGAGCTTCCA
GGGGGAAACGCCTGGTATCTTTATAGTCCTGTCGGGTTTCGCCACCTCTGACTTGAGCGTCGATTTTTGT
GATGCTCGTCAGGGGGGCGGAGCCTATGGAAAAACGCCAGCAACGCGGCCTTTTTACGGTTCCTGGCCTT
TTGCTGGCCTTTTGCTCACATGT
