Features (pLannotate 1.2.2; 27 found; start..end, strand, type, name):
     12..39      +  repeat_region  AAV2 ITR (fragment): inverted terminal repeat of adeno-associated virus serotype 2 inverted
     68..95      +  repeat_region  AAV2 ITR (fragment): inverted terminal repeat of adeno-associated virus serotype 2 inverted
    177..388     +  promoter       EF-1α core promoter: core promoter for human elongation factor EF-1α
    401..669     +  LTR            5' LTR (truncated): truncated 5' long terminal repeat (LTR) from human T-cell leukemia virus (HTLV) type 1
    739..780     -  intron         β-globin intron (fragment): internally truncated intron from human β-globin
    823..1385    -  CDS            EYFP (fragment): enhanced YFP mammalian codon-optimized
   1458..1491    +  protein_bind   lox2272: Cre-mediated recombination occurs in the 8-bp core sequence (GGATACTT). lox2272 sites are compatible with each other, but incompatible with loxP or loxN sites (Lee and Saito, 1988). Cre recombinase
   1492..1541    -  intron         β-globin intron (fragment): internally truncated intron from human β-globin
   1542..1575    +  protein_bind   loxN: Cre-mediated recombination occurs in the 8-bp core sequence (GTATACCT). loxN sites are compatible with each other, but incompatible with loxP or lox2272 sites. Cre recombinase
   2143..2202    +  CDS            KCNJ2 (fragment): KCNJ2_HUMAN - Also known as IRK1. Experimental evidence at protein level: Swiss-Prot protein existence level 1. Probably participates in establishing action potential waveform and excitability of neuronal and muscle tissues. Inward rectifier potassium channels are characterized by a greater tendency to allow potassium to flow into the cell rather than out of it. Their voltage dependence is regulated by the concentration of extracellular potassium; as external potassium is raised, the voltage range of the channel opening shifts to more positive voltages. The inward rectification is mainly due t
   2201..2358    +  CDS            Citrine (fragment): enhanced variant of YFP (Heikal et al., 2001) mammalian codon-optimized
   2379..2412    -  protein_bind   lox2272: Cre-mediated recombination occurs in the 8-bp core sequence (GGATACTT). lox2272 sites are compatible with each other, but incompatible with loxP or loxN sites (Lee and Saito, 1988). Cre recombinase
   2413..2462    -  intron         β-globin intron (fragment): internally truncated intron from human β-globin
   2463..2496    -  protein_bind   loxN: Cre-mediated recombination occurs in the 8-bp core sequence (GTATACCT). loxN sites are compatible with each other, but incompatible with loxP or lox2272 sites. Cre recombinase
   2943..2976    -  CDS            ChR2(H134R) (fragment): H134R mutant of an N-terminal fragment of channelrhodopsin-2 from the alga Chlamydomonas reinhardtii (Nagel et al., 2005) blue light-activated cation channel
   3023..3073    -  intron         β-globin intron (fragment): internally truncated intron from human β-globin
   3107..3131    +  misc_feature   MCS (fragment): pBluescript multiple cloning site
   3131..3719    +  misc_feature   WPRE: woodchuck hepatitis virus posttranscriptional regulatory element
   3751..4227    +  polyA_signal   hGH poly(A) signal: human growth hormone polyadenylation signal
   4267..4407    +  repeat_region  AAV2 ITR: inverted terminal repeat of adeno-associated virus serotype 2 inverted
   4412..4463    -  misc_feature   bom (fragment): basis of mobility region from pBR322
   4482..4937    +  rep_origin     f1 ori (sequence partly withheld): f1 bacteriophage origin of replication; arrow indicates direction of (+) strand synthesis
   4938..4987    -  misc_feature   bom (fragment): basis of mobility region from pBR322
   5089..5124    -  CDS            rop (fragment): Rop protein, which maintains plasmids at low copy number; rop
   5219..5323    +  promoter       AmpR promoter: bla
   5324..6184    +  CDS            AmpR: β-lactamase; bla; confers resistance to ampicillin, carbenicillin, and related antibiotics
   6355..6943    +  rep_origin     ori: high-copy-number ColE1/pMB1/pBR322/pUC origin of replication
>Addgene plasmid #137145 | pAAV-nEF-Con/Fon-bREACHes-EYFP | addgene full sequence | sequence record 272739 | Addgene NGS Result
CCTGCAGGCAGCTGCGCGCTCGCTCGCTCACTGAGGCCGCCCGGGCGTCGGGCGACCTTTGGTCGCCCGG
CCTCAGTGAGCGAGCGAGCGCGCAGAGAGGGAGTGGCCAACTCCATCACTAGGGGTTCCTGCGGCCGCAC
GCGTAAGGATCTGCGATCGCTCCGGTGCCCGTCAGTGGGCAGAGCGCACATCGCCCACAGTCCCCGAGAA
GTTGGGGGGAGGGGTCGGCAATTGAACGGGTGCCTAGAGAAGGTGGCGCGGGGTAAACTGGGAAAGTGAT
GTCGTGTACTGGCTCCGCCTTTTTCCCGAGGGTGGGGGAGAACCGTATATAAGTGCAGTAGTCGCCGTGA
ACGTTCTTTTTCGCAACGGGTTTGCCGCCAGAACACAGCTGAAGCTTCGAGGGGCTCGCATCTCTCCTTC
ACGCGCCCGCCGCCCTACCTGAGGCCGCCATCCACGCCGGTTGAGTCGCGTTCTGCCGCCTCCCGCCTGT
GGTGCCTCCTGAACTGCGTCCGCCGTCTAGGTAAGTTTAAAGCTCAGGTCGAGACCGGGCCTTTGTCCGG
CGCTCCCTTGGAGCCTACCTAGACTCAGCCGGCTCTCCACGCTTTGCCTGACCCTGCTTGCTCAACTCTA
CGTCTTTGTTTCGTTTTCTGTTCTGCGCCGTTACAGATCCAAGCTGTGACCGGCGCCTACGGATCCGAAG
TTCCTATTCTTCAAATAGTATAGGAACTTCGCAGAGTAGTAGCTGGATTGTAGCTGCTATTAGCAATCTA
AAACCTCTTAGAAGTTCCTATTCTTCAAAAGGTATAGGAACTTCGGCGCGCCTTACTTGTACAGCTCGTC
CATGCCGAGAGTGATCCCGGCGGCGGTCACGAACTCCAGCAGGACCATGTGATCGCGCTTCTCGTTGGGG
TCTTTGCTCAGGGCGGACTGGTAGCTCAGGTAGTGGTTGTCGGGCAGCAGCACGGGGCCGTCGCCGATGG
GGGTGTTCTGCTGGTAGTGGTCGGCGAGCTGCACGCTGCCGTCCTCGATGTTGTGGCGGATCTTGAAGTT
CACCTTGATGCCGTTCTTCTGCTTGTCGGCCATGATATAGACGTTGTGGCTGTTGTAGTTGTACTCCAGC
TTGTGCCCCAGGATGTTGCCGTCCTCCTTGAAGTCGATGCCCTTCAGCTCGATGCGGTTCACCAGGGTGT
CGCCCTCGAACTTCACCTCGGCGCGGGTCTTGTAGTTGCCGTCGTCCTTGAAGAAGATGGTGCGCTCCTG
GACGTAGCCTTCGGGCATGGCGGACTTGAAGAAGTCGTGCTGCTTCATGTGGTCGGGGTAGCGGGCGAAG
CACTGCAGGCCGTAGCCGAAGGTGGTCACGAGGGTGGGCCAGGGCACGGGCAGCTGTGGGACGACATGAC
TTAACCAGTTAACCATGTTCTCTGAACATGAGAAGGGCTGGCCACTCTCCAGTCGACATAACTTCGTATA
GGATACTTTATACGAAGTTATGCAGAATGGTAGCTGGATTGTAGCTGCTATTAGCAATATGAAACCTCTT
AATAACTTCGTATAGTATACCTTATACGAAGTTATACTAGTTGTGCCCCCCCTTTTTTTTATAAATTGTA
TTAATGTTATATACATATCTCCTGTATGTGACCCATGTGCTTATGACTCTATTTCTCATGTGTTTAGGTG
AGCGACGTGGGCTGCATTGTGTGGGGCGCGACCAGCGCGATGTGCACCGGCTGGACCAAAATTCTGTTTT
TTCTGATTAGCCTGAGCTATGGCATGTATACCTATTTTCATGCGGCCAAAGTGTATATTGAAGCGTTTCA
TACCGTGCCGAAAGGCCTGTGCAGACAGCTGGTGAGAGCCATGGCCTGGCTGTTCTTCGTGAGCTGGGGC
ATGTTCCCCGTGCTGTTCCTGCTGGGCCCCGAGGGCTTCGGCCATATTAGCCCGTATGGCAGCGCGATTG
GCCATAGCATTCTGGATCTGATTGCGAAGAACATGTGGGGCGTGCTGGGCAACTATCTGCGCGTGAAAAT
TCATGAACATATTCTGCTGTATGGCGATATTCGCAAAAAACAGAAAATTACCATTGCGGGCCAGGAAATG
GAAGTGGAAACCCTGGTGGCGGAAGAAGAAGATGCGGCCGCCAAGAGCAGGATCACCAGCGAGGGCGAGT
ACATCCCCCTGGACCAGATCGACATCAACGTGGTGAGCAAGGGCGAGGAGCTGTTCACCGGGGTGGTGCC
CATCCTGGTCGAGCTGGACGGCGACGTAAACGGCCACAAGTTCAGCGTGTCCGGCGAGGGCGAGGGCGAT
GCCACCTACGGCAAGCTGACCCTGAAGTTCATCTGCACCACCGGCAAGGTGAGTACAGGAGGGGTACCAT
AACTTCGTATAAAGTATCCTATACGAAGTTATTTGCCTTAACCCAGAAATTATCACTGTTATTCTTTAGA
ATGGTGCAAAGAATAACTTCGTATAAGGTATACTATACGAAGTTATGCTAGCAACCCCGACACTTACCAG
CAGGCCCATGGTGCGTTTGCTATAATCATCTTTCAGGCCGGTCAGGTTGCTCAGATGAATCAGAATCACG
GGGCAGGTCAGCAGCCATGAGCCATAGCGCATCCACACCACGCCGTTGCCGCTGCTCAGCCACAGGGTCG
CCGGGCTATCAAATTCATGAAACGCTTCAATAATGCTTTTCATCATTTCAATCAGCGCCACATACACTTC
TTCCCAGCCGCAGGTCGCGCGCCACGCCTGATACGCATACCAGCCCAGGCACGCCACGCTCAGCGCAAAC
ACCACCCACTGCAGGATGTTGGCGGCCAGCTTCTCGGCGTTGGTGCCGTTACTCTTCAGCCAGGCCAGGC
AGAAGCACTGGCCGTTGTTGGGGATGCAGATCACGCTGCCGTTGTTCTCCAGGGTGTAGCTGGTCTGGAA
CAGTCCGACGGCAGACAAAGCGCCGCCATAGTCCATGGTGGCGAGCTCGAAGTTCCTATACTATTTGAAG
AATAGGAACTTCTTGCCTTAACCCAGAAATTATCACTGTTATTCTTTAGAATGGTGCAAAGAGAAGTTCC
TATACCTTTTGAAGAATAGGAACTTCGAATTCGATATCAAGCTTATCGATAATCAACCTCTGGATTACAA
AATTTGTGAAAGATTGACTGGTATTCTTAACTATGTTGCTCCTTTTACGCTATGTGGATACGCTGCTTTA
ATGCCTTTGTATCATGCTATTGCTTCCCGTATGGCTTTCATTTTCTCCTCCTTGTATAAATCCTGGTTGC
TGTCTCTTTATGAGGAGTTGTGGCCCGTTGTCAGGCAACGTGGCGTGGTGTGCACTGTGTTTGCTGACGC
AACCCCCACTGGTTGGGGCATTGCCACCACCTGTCAGCTCCTTTCCGGGACTTTCGCTTTCCCCCTCCCT
ATTGCCACGGCGGAACTCATCGCCGCCTGCCTTGCCCGCTGCTGGACAGGGGCTCGGCTGTTGGGCACTG
ACAATTCCGTGGTGTTGTCGGGGAAATCATCGTCCTTTCCTTGGCTGCTCGCCTATGTTGCCACCTGGAT
TCTGCGCGGGACGTCCTTCTGCTACGTCCCTTCGGCCCTCAATCCAGCGGACCTTCCTTCCCGCGGCCTG
CTGCCGGCTCTGCGGCCTCTTCCGCGTCTTCGCCTTCGCCCTCAGACGAGTCGGATCTCCCTTTGGGCCG
CCTCCCCGCATCGATACCGAGCGCTGCTCGAGAGATCTACGGGTGGCATCCCTGTGACCCCTCCCCAGTG
CCTCTCCTGGCCCTGGAAGTTGCCACTCCAGTGCCCACCAGCCTTGTCCTAATAAAATTAAGTTGCATCA
TTTTGTCTGACTAGGTGTCCTTCTATAATATTATGGGGTGGAGGGGGGTGGTATGGAGCAAGGGGCAAGT
TGGGAAGACAACCTGTAGGGCCTGCGGGGTCTATTGGGAACCAAGCTGGAGTGCAGTGGCACAATCTTGG
CTCACTGCAATCTCCGCCTCCTGGGTTCAAGCGATTCTCCTGCCTCAGCCTCCCGAGTTGTTGGGATTCC
AGGCATGCATGACCAGGCTCAGCTAATTTTTGTTTTTTTGGTAGAGACGGGGTTTCACCATATTGGCCAG
GCTGGTCTCCAACTCCTAATCTCAGGTGATCTACCCACCTTGGCCTCCCAAATTGCTGGGATTACAGGCG
TGAACCACTGCTCCCTTCCCTGTCCTTCTGATTTTGTAGGTAACCACGTGCGGACCGAGCGGCCGCAGGA
ACCCCTAGTGATGGAGTTGGCCACTCCCTCTCTGCGCGCTCGCTCGCTCACTGAGGCCGGGCGACCAAAG
GTCGCCCGACGCCCGGGCTTTGCCCGGGCGGCCTCAGTGAGCGAGCGAGCGCGCAGCTGCCTGCAGGGGC
GCCTGATGCGGTATTTTCTCCTTACGCATCTGTGCGGTATTTCACACCGCATA
[95 nt withheld, positions 4464-4558]
T
[46 nt withheld, positions 4560-4605]
C
[141 nt withheld, positions 4607-4747]
CCTTTGACGTTGGAGTCCACGTTCTTT
[37 nt withheld, positions 4775-4811]
ACTCTATCTCGGGCTATTCTTTTGATTTATAAGGGATTTTGCCGATTTCGGTCTATTGGTTAAAAAATGA
GCTGATTTAACAAAAATTTAACGCGAATTTTAACAAAATATTAACGTTTACAATTTTATGGTGCACTCTC
AGTACAATCTGCTCTGATGCCGCATAGTTAAGCCAGCCCCGACACCCGCCAACACCCGCTGACGCGCCCT
GACGGGCTTGTCTGCTCCCGGCATCCGCTTACAGACAAGCTGTGACCGTCTCCGGGAGCTGCATGTGTCA
GAGGTTTTCACCGTCATCACCGAAACGCGCGAGACGAAAGGGCCTCGTGATACGCCTATTTTTATAGGTT
AATGTCATGATAATAATGGTTTCTTAGACGTCAGGTGGCACTTTTCGGGGAAATGTGCGCGGAACCCCTA
TTTGTTTATTTTTCTAAATACATTCAAATATGTATCCGCTCATGAGACAATAACCCTGATAAATGCTTCA
ATAATATTGAAAAAGGAAGAGTATGAGTATTCAACATTTCCGTGTCGCCCTTATTCCCTTTTTTGCGGCA
TTTTGCCTTCCTGTTTTTGCTCACCCAGAAACGCTGGTGAAAGTAAAAGATGCTGAAGATCAGTTGGGTG
CACGAGTGGGTTACATCGAACTGGATCTCAACAGCGGTAAGATCCTTGAGAGTTTTCGCCCCGAAGAACG
TTTTCCAATGATGAGCACTTTTAAAGTTCTGCTATGTGGCGCGGTATTATCCCGTATTGACGCCGGGCAA
GAGCAACTCGGTCGCCGCATACACTATTCTCAGAATGACTTGGTTGAGTACTCACCAGTCACAGAAAAGC
ATCTTACGGATGGCATGACAGTAAGAGAATTATGCAGTGCTGCCATAACCATGAGTGATAACACTGCGGC
CAACTTACTTCTGACAACGATCGGAGGACCGAAGGAGCTAACCGCTTTTTTGCACAACATGGGGGATCAT
GTAACTCGCCTTGATCGTTGGGAACCGGAGCTGAATGAAGCCATACCAAACGACGAGCGTGACACCACGA
TGCCTGTAGCAATGGCAACAACGTTGCGCAAACTATTAACTGGCGAACTACTTACTCTAGCTTCCCGGCA
ACAATTAATAGACTGGATGGAGGCGGATAAAGTTGCAGGACCACTTCTGCGCTCGGCCCTTCCGGCTGGC
TGGTTTATTGCTGATAAATCTGGAGCCGGTGAGCGTGGGTCTCGCGGTATCATTGCAGCACTGGGGCCAG
ATGGTAAGCCCTCCCGTATCGTAGTTATCTACACGACGGGGAGTCAGGCAACTATGGATGAACGAAATAG
ACAGATCGCTGAGATAGGTGCCTCACTGATTAAGCATTGGTAACTGTCAGACCAAGTTTACTCATATATA
CTTTAGATTGATTTAAAACTTCATTTTTAATTTAAAAGGATCTAGGTGAAGATCCTTTTTGATAATCTCA
TGACCAAAATCCCTTAACGTGAGTTTTCGTTCCACTGAGCGTCAGACCCCGTAGAAAAGATCAAAGGATC
TTCTTGAGATCCTTTTTTTCTGCGCGTAATCTGCTGCTTGCAAACAAAAAAACCACCGCTACCAGCGGTG
GTTTGTTTGCCGGATCAAGAGCTACCAACTCTTTTTCCGAAGGTAACTGGCTTCAGCAGAGCGCAGATAC
CAAATACTGTTCTTCTAGTGTAGCCGTAGTTAGGCCACCACTTCAAGAACTCTGTAGCACCGCCTACATA
CCTCGCTCTGCTAATCCTGTTACCAGTGGCTGCTGCCAGTGGCGATAAGTCGTGTCTTACCGGGTTGGAC
TCAAGACGATAGTTACCGGATAAGGCGCAGCGGTCGGGCTGAACGGGGGGTTCGTGCACACAGCCCAGCT
TGGAGCGAACGACCTACACCGAACTGAGATACCTACAGCGTGAGCTATGAGAAAGCGCCACGCTTCCCGA
AGGGAGAAAGGCGGACAGGTATCCGGTAAGCGGCAGGGTCGGAACAGGAGAGCGCACGAGGGAGCTTCCA
GGGGGAAACGCCTGGTATCTTTATAGTCCTGTCGGGTTTCGCCACCTCTGACTTGAGCGTCGATTTTTGT
GATGCTCGTCAGGGGGGCGGAGCCTATGGAAAAACGCCAGCAACGCGGCCTTTTTACGGTTCCTGGCCTT
TTGCTGGCCTTTTGCTCACATGT
