>Addgene plasmid #137145 | pAAV-nEF-Con/Fon-bREACHes-EYFP | depositor partial sequence | sequence record 264991 | Promoter through WPRE
AAGGATCTGCGATCGCTCCGGTGCCCGTCAGTGGGCAGAGCGCACATCGCCCACAGTCCCCGAGAAGTTG
GGGGGAGGGGTCGGCAATTGAACGGGTGCCTAGAGAAGGTGGCGCGGGGTAAACTGGGAAAGTGATGTCG
TGTACTGGCTCCGCCTTTTTCCCGAGGGTGGGGGAGAACCGTATATAAGTGCAGTAGTCGCCGTGAACGT
TCTTTTTCGCAACGGGTTTGCCGCCAGAACACAGCTGAAGCTTCGAGGGGCTCGCATCTCTCCTTCACGC
GCCCGCCGCCCTACCTGAGGCCGCCATCCACGCCGGTTGAGTCGCGTTCTGCCGCCTCCCGCCTGTGGTG
CCTCCTGAACTGCGTCCGCCGTCTAGGTAAGTTTAAAGCTCAGGTCGAGACCGGGCCTTTGTCCGGCGCT
CCCTTGGAGCCTACCTAGACTCAGCCGGCTCTCCACGCTTTGCCTGACCCTGCTTGCTCAACTCTACGTC
TTTGTTTCGTTTTCTGTTCTGCGCCGTTACAGATCCAAGCTGTGACCGGCGCCTACGGATCCGAAGTTCC
TATTCTTCAAATAGTATAGGAACTTCGCAGAGTAGTAGCTGGATTGTAGCTGCTATTAGCAATCTAAAAC
CTCTTAGAAGTTCCTATTCTTCAAAAGGTATAGGAACTTCGGCGCGCCTTACTTGTACAGCTCGTCCATG
CCGAGAGTGATCCCGGCGGCGGTCACGAACTCCAGCAGGACCATGTGATCGCGCTTCTCGTTGGGGTCTT
TGCTCAGGGCGGACTGGTAGCTCAGGTAGTGGTTGTCGGGCAGCAGCACGGGGCCGTCGCCGATGGGGGT
GTTCTGCTGGTAGTGGTCGGCGAGCTGCACGCTGCCGTCCTCGATGTTGTGGCGGATCTTGAAGTTCACC
TTGATGCCGTTCTTCTGCTTGTCGGCCATGATATAGACGTTGTGGCTGTTGTAGTTGTACTCCAGCTTGT
GCCCCAGGATGTTGCCGTCCTCCTTGAAGTCGATGCCCTTCAGCTCGATGCGGTTCACCAGGGTGTCGCC
CTCGAACTTCACCTCGGCGCGGGTCTTGTAGTTGCCGTCGTCCTTGAAGAAGATGGTGCGCTCCTGGACG
TAGCCTTCGGGCATGGCGGACTTGAAGAAGTCGTGCTGCTTCATGTGGTCGGGGTAGCGGGCGAAGCACT
GCAGGCCGTAGCCGAAGGTGGTCACGAGGGTGGGCCAGGGCACGGGCAGCTGTGGGACGACATGACTTAA
CCAGTTAACCATGTTCTCTGAACATGAGAAGGGCTGGCCACTCTCCAGTCGACATAACTTCGTATAGGAT
ACTTTATACGAAGTTATGCAGAATGGTAGCTGGATTGTAGCTGCTATTAGCAATATGAAACCTCTTAATA
ACTTCGTATAGTATACCTTATACGAAGTTATACTAGTTGTGCCCCCCCTTTTTTTTATAAATTGTATTAA
TGTTATATACATATCTCCTGTATGTGACCCATGTGCTTATGACTCTATTTCTCATGTGTTTAGGTGAGCG
ACGTGGGCTGCATTGTGTGGGGCGCGACCAGCGCGATGTGCACCGGCTGGACCAAAATTCTGTTTTTTCT
GATTAGCCTGAGCTATGGCATGTATACCTATTTTCATGCGGCCAAAGTGTATATTGAAGCGTTTCATACC
GTGCCGAAAGGCCTGTGCAGACAGCTGGTGAGAGCCATGGCCTGGCTGTTCTTCGTGAGCTGGGGCATGT
TCCCCGTGCTGTTCCTGCTGGGCCCCGAGGGCTTCGGCCATATTAGCCCGTATGGCAGCGCGATTGGCCA
TAGCATTCTGGATCTGATTGCGAAGAACATGTGGGGCGTGCTGGGCAACTATCTGCGCGTGAAAATTCAT
GAACATATTCTGCTGTATGGCGATATTCGCAAAAAACAGAAAATTACCATTGCGGGCCAGGAAATGGAAG
TGGAAACCCTGGTGGCGGAAGAAGAAGATGCGGCCGCCAAGAGCAGGATCACCAGCGAGGGCGAGTACAT
CCCCCTGGACCAGATCGACATCAACGTGGTGAGCAAGGGCGAGGAGCTGTTCACCGGGGTGGTGCCCATC
CTGGTCGAGCTGGACGGCGACGTAAACGGCCACAAGTTCAGCGTGTCCGGCGAGGGCGAGGGCGATGCCA
CCTACGGCAAGCTGACCCTGAAGTTCATCTGCACCACCGGCAAGGTGAGTACAGGAGGGGTACCATAACT
TCGTATAAAGTATCCTATACGAAGTTATTTGCCTTAACCCAGAAATTATCACTGTTATTCTTTAGAATGG
TGCAAAGAATAACTTCGTATAAGGTATACTATACGAAGTTATGCTAGCAACCCCGACACTTACCAGCAGG
CCCATGGTGCGTTTGCTATAATCATCTTTCAGGCCGGTCAGGTTGCTCAGATGAATCAGAATCACGGGGC
AGGTCAGCAGCCATGAGCCATAGCGCATCCACACCACGCCGTTGCCGCTGCTCAGCCACAGGGTCGCCGG
GCTATCAAATTCATGAAACGCTTCAATAATGCTTTTCATCATTTCAATCAGCGCCACATACACTTCTTCC
CAGCCGCAGGTCGCGCGCCACGCCTGATACGCATACCAGCCCAGGCACGCCACGCTCAGCGCAAACACCA
CCCACTGCAGGATGTTGGCGGCCAGCTTCTCGGCGTTGGTGCCGTTACTCTTCAGCCAGGCCAGGCAGAA
GCACTGGCCGTTGTTGGGGATGCAGATCACGCTGCCGTTGTTCTCCAGGGTGTAGCTGGTCTGGAACAGT
CCGACGGCAGACAAAGCGCCGCCATAGTCCATGGTGGCGAGCTCGAAGTTCCTATACTATTTGAAGAATA
GGAACTTCTTGCCTTAACCCAGAAATTATCACTGTTATTCTTTAGAATGGTGCAAAGAGAAGTTCCTATA
CCTTTTGAAGAATAGGAACTTCGAATTCGATATCAAGCTTATCGATAATCAACCTCTGGATTACAAAATT
TGTGAAAGATTGACTGGTATTCTTAACTATGTTGCTCCTTTTACGCTATGTGGATACGCTGCTTTAATGC
CTTTGTATCATGCTATTGCTTCCCGTATGGCTTTCATTTTCTCCTCCTTGTATAAATCCTGGTTGCTGTC
TCTTTATGAGGAGTTGTGGCCCGTTGTCAGGCAACGTGGCGTGGTGTGCACTGTGTTTGCTGACGCAACC
CCCACTGGTTGGGGCATTGCCACCACCTGTCAGCTCCTTTCCGGGACTTTCGCTTTCCCCCTCCCTATTG
CCACGGCGGAACTCATCGCCGCCTGCCTTGCCCGCTGCTGGACAGGGGCTCGGCTGTTGGGCACTGACAA
TTCCGTGGTGTTGTCGGGGAAATCATCGTCCTTTCCTTGGCTGCTCGCCTGTGTTGCCACCTGGATTCTG
CGCGGGACGTCCTTCTGCTACGTCCCTTCGGCCCTCAATCCAGCGGACCTTCCTTCCCGCGGCCTGCTGC
CGGCTCTGCGGCCTCTTCCGCGTCTTCGCCTTCGCCCTCAGACGAGTCGGATCTCCCTTTGGGCCGCCTC
CCCGCATCGATACCG
